>Addgene plasmid #107670 | BMR1_04g07915-bio-His | addgene full sequence | sequence record 211169 | Addgene NGS Result
CATGTTGACATTGATTATTGACTAGTTATTAATAGTAATCAATTACGGGGTCATTAGTTCATAGCCCATA
TATGGAGTTCCGCGTTACATAACTTACGGTAAATGGCCCGCCTGGCTGACCGCCCAACGACCCCCGCCCA
TTGACGTCAATAATGACGTATGTTCCCATAGTAACGCCAATAGGGACTTTCCATTGACGTCAATGGGTGG
AGTATTTACGGTAAACTGCCCACTTGGCAGTACATCAAGTGTATCATATGCCAAGTCCGCCCCCTATTGA
CGTCAATGACGGTAAATGGCCCGCCTGGCATTATGCCCAGTACATGACCTTACGGGACTTTCCTACTTGG
CAGTACATCTACGTATTAGTCATCGCTATTACCATGGTGATGCGGTTTTGGCAGTACACCAATGGGCGTG
GATAGCGGTTTGACTCACGGGGATTTCCAAGTCTCCACCCCATTGACGTCAATGGGAGTTTGTTTTGGCA
CCAAAATCAACGGGACTTTCCAAAATGTCGTAATAACCCCGCCCCGTTGACGCAAATGGGCGGTAGGCGT
GTACGGTGGGAGGTCTATATAAGCAGAGCTCGTTTAGTGAACCGTCAGATCCTCACTCTCTTCCGCATCG
CTGTCTGCGAGGGCCAGCTGTTGGGCTCGCGGTTGAGGACAAACTCTTCGCGGTCTTTCCAGTACTCTTG
GATCGGAAACCCGTCGGCCTCCGAACGGTACTCCGCCACCGAGGGACCTGAGCGAGTCCGCATCGACCGG
ATCGGAAAACCTCTCGAGAAAGGCGTCTAACCAGTCACAGTCGCAAGGTAGGCTGAGCACCGTGGCGGGC
GGCAGCGGGTGGCGGTCGGGGTTGTTTCTGGCGGAGGTGCTGCTGATGATGTAATTAAAGTAGGCGGTCT
TGAGACGGCGGATGGTCGAGGTGAGGTGTGGCAGGCTTGAGATCCAGCTGTTGGGGTGAGTACTCCCTCT
CAAAAGCGGGCATTACTTCTGCGCTAAGATTGTCAGTTTCCAAAAACGAGGAGGATTTGATATTCACCTG
GCCCGATCTGGCCATACACTTGAGTGACAATGACATCCACTTTGCCTTTCTCTCCACAGGTGTCCACTCC
CAGGTCCAAGTTTGCCACCATGGAGTTTCAGACCCAGGTACTCATGTCCCTGCTGCTCTGCATGTCTGGT
GCGGCCGCCAGCATCGACAGCCAGAAAAGCGACAACGACGTGGCCAACACCGCCGAGACAAGCGAGAAGC
TGAACTACTACGACGCCCGGGACGACTTCCTGCACACCATGGACATGGTCAACCTCGTGGGCGGCAGCTG
CACCCTGATCGACAAGGCCAACCAGCCCAGCGACTTCAAGCAGCTGCTGAACGCCGCCATCTTCGGCTAC
GGCCGGATCAGCGCCCTGCTGACCCAGACCAAGAGCATCTACGACGTGACCGTGGCCAGCACCCTGGCCG
CCGTGTTCGGCAAGCTGATGCAGATCAACCTGGACGACGAGGGCCTGGCCGTGGAACAGTGGTCCGCCAG
AGTGTGCAGCATGCTGGAAATCGCCGAGGCCAGCCTGCTGAGCACCAGCTTCAAGATCCTGGCCGACCGG
CTGACCAAGCACTGCGGCAGGATCGCCGAGGTGTTCCTGAGCCAGAAAGAGAACGACCCCATCGACAAGA
ACAAGGCCAGCGACAGCATCAACGACTACAGCAGCGGCGAGGGCGTGGACGTCGTGTGGTCCGTGTCCAC
CGAGTGCCTGATGGAATTCATTGCCCCCAACAGCCCTGGCGGCTTCACCAGCAAGTGGACCTTCGTGACC
TTCAAGCACCTCCTGATGCAGCTGAGCATCAGCATCATCATGTGCGAGTACCAGCTGCGGGACCCCAAGC
TGCTGGACGATGAGATCGAGGGGGTGGAAAACCTGCTGTTCCGGTCCTGGGACGTGCTGGAACACTACAG
CAACATCCAGTTCTACACCCAGCTGGACGGCGCCAGCGGCATCATGACCTTCGCCCAGAGCAACCTGATG
CCCCTGGTCAAGCGGGACGGCGACAAGATCAACGTGGCCTGGAACCTGCAGAACGAGTTCGAGGCCGACC
CCAGCAGCAACTCTGCCGGCGATCTGGGACTGGCCGCTGGCGATAATGCCGCCAGCGACGGAGAGAAGCC
CGTGGCCACCGACCCCCCATTCTACAGCAGACGGCCCAGAACCTACAGCATGCTGAGCGACTACAAGCGG
CGGCTGAGCCTGACCTACGAGATGAGCGACGAGGACACCCCCGACGAGGACGACGACTTCGAGAGAGAGG
ACGAGGAAGTCATCGTCGAGAAAGAGACAGAGAGCACCCCCAACAAGCAGATCAAGAACGCCAAGAATGT
GTTCGGCAGAAGAAAGACCCCCCAGAACAAGGTGTTCCGGCCCAAGCTGTACCCCCACGACACCGTGTCT
ACCAGCAGCGTGACCTACGCCATCAAGACCAACAACGAGAACCAGATCCAGTTCAAGAGCGGAGCCGCCC
AGCCCATCGACAGCGACATCGATAGCGTGCCCAGAGCCAAGGCTAGCAACCCCGCCATCGACTCCGGCAA
CGATGCCGTGCCTCGGGCCAAGGCCTCCAATCCTGCCATTGACAGCGGCAATGACGCCGTGCCCAGGGCT
AAAGCCTCTAACCCCGCCAACGGCGCCGATATCGACTCCGTGCCACGCGCCAAAGCCAGCAATCCAGCCA
ACGGCCCTGGCAACGACGCTGTGCCAAGAGCCCAGGCTTCCAACCCTGCCAACGGACCTGGAAATGATGC
CGTCCCAAGAGCCAAAGCCTCCAAGCCCAGCAATGGGGCCGACATCGATTCTGTGCCCACCGCCCCTGCC
AGCAAGCCCTCCAACGGCGCTGACATTGATAGTGTGCCTACCGCTCCCGCCTCCACCAGCAAGAGCGTGC
GGGGAACAACCGGCACCGGCAGCAACAGCAAGTGGTCCAGCGTGCGGAACAGCGTGCTGAAGAACAAAGC
CGAGGAAAACGACAACAACGAGGGCCCCAGCAAGGCCTCCGGATCTGCCGGCGGAGGACTGAAGGGCGAG
ATCAGCTTCAGCGATACCGTGTCCATCCTGCGGTTCCGCAGCGAGCCCCTGCGGTGGACCGAGAACACCA
AGGTGGAAGCCAACATGCACCGGAAGATGGTCAACAAGTGCCAGGTGGAACAGCTGCGGCCCCTGAGCAT
CGACTACTACAACAAGATCAGCCCCCCCAACCTGGGCCACCCCGTGATGGGCAGAGCCACAGCCAGCAGC
AGCTCCACCCTGCTGCCCAAGTTCATGGGCATCGGCGCCAAGGTGTCCAAGACCAGCAACAATCCCGCCA
TGGACACCCTGAGCAATTTCTGGGGCATGCAGCGGCACGACAAAGAGCTGAGCGGCATCCGGAAGCTGGA
CAAGACCGTGTCCCAGATGGCCATCCTGGACCGGTTCAGCCGGCTGGCCGATACCTGCTGGGATGTGGCC
AGCGGCAGACCCAGCGGCTACATCAGCCCCGAGACAATGTACCGGCTGGGCGGCAACAGAAAGGACGACT
ACATCCACCACGTGACCCGGGTGTACCCCTTCAACCTGGTCAAGGCCTACCGGTTCCTGGTCACCAAAGA
GGAACCCCAGGTCCAGAGCAACGGCGACGACAATTTCGAGTTCAGCCTGTTTCTGCAAGCCCCCGAGTTC
GTGTCTATCCTGCCCAACGGCGACCGGGCCGAGGCCCTGGTCATTGAGCAGAAACTGGTGTCCACCATCC
GGACCCTGAACACCAACAGCGCCGAGGACCCCCCCATCAGCGTGTGCGGCTACGTGTACAAGCGGAACGA
CGTGGACCGGGTGCTGATCGGCGAGTTCGGCGTGAAGCTGCCCAGCACCATCCTGGAACACGTGTACAAA
ATCCACACCCCCTACACCATCCTGATCCACGCCAAGTTCACCGACAGCAAGTTCAACAAGCTGAAGGCCG
TGATGCAGTTCCTGCAGGGCACCCACTTCGGCGACTTCACCCTGAAGTTCGTGTACAAGGGCATGGTGCC
CAGCAAGAACGTGGTCAAGGACAGCTGCCACGAGTGTCTGATCGGCCACTACCCTGGCGCGCCGTCGACC
TCCATCACGGCCTATAAGAGTGAGGGGGAGTCAGCGGAGTTCTCCTTCCCACTCAACCTTGGAGAGGAAA
GCCTGCAGGGAGAGTTGAGATGGAAGGCAGAGAAGGCTCCTTCTTCCCAGTCCTGGATCACCTTCTCCCT
AAAGAACCAAAAGGTGTCTGTGCAGAAGTCTACTAGCAACCCCAAGTTCCAGCTGTCCGAAACGCTCCCA
CTCACCCTTCAGATACCCCAGGTCTCCCTTCAGTTTGCTGGTTCTGGCAACCTGACCCTGACTCTGGACA
GAGGGATACTGTATCAGGAAGTGAACCTGGTGGTGATGAAAGTGACTCAGCCCGACAGCAACACTTTGAC
CTGTGAGGTGATGGGACCCACCTCACCCAAGATGAGACTGATCTTGAAGCAGGAGAATCAGGAGGCCAGG
GTCTCCAGGCAGGAGAAAGTGATTCAAGTGCAGGCCCCTGAAGCAGGGGTGTGGCAATGTCTACTGAGTG
AAGGTGAAGAGGTCAAGATGGACTCCAAGATCCAGGTTTTATCCAAAGGGTTGAATTCCGGCAGCCTGCA
CCACATCCTGGACGCCCAGAAGATGCTGTGGAACCACAGGGACAGGAACCTGCCTCCTCTGGCCCCTCTG
GGCCCCCACCACCATCACCACCATTGAGTCTAGACACGTGATTAATTAAGGATCCCCCGACCTCGACCTC
TGGCTAATAAAGGAAATTTATTTTCATTGCAATAGTGTGTTGGAATTTTTTGTGTCTCTCACTCGGAAGG
ACATATGGGAGGGCAAATCATTTGGTCGAGATCCCTCGGAGATCTCTAGCTAGAGGATCGATCCCCGCCC
CGGACGAACTAAACCTGACTACGACATCTCTGCCCCTTCTTCGCGGGGCAGTGCATGTAATCCCTTCAGT
TGGTTGGTACAACTTGCCAACTGGGCCCTGTTCCACATGTGACACGGGGGGGGACCAAACACAAAGGGGT
TCTCTGACTGTAGTTGACATCCTTATAAATGGATGTGCACATTTGCCAACACTGAGTGGCTTTCATCCTG
GAGCAGACTTTGCAGTCTGTGGACTGCAACACAACATTGCCTTTATGTGTAACTCTTGGCTGAAGCTCTT
ACACCAATGCTGGGGGACATGTACCTCCCAGGGGCCCAGGAAGACTACGGGAGGCTACACCAACGTCAAT
CAGAGGGGCCTGTGTAGCTACCGATAAGCGGACCCTCAAGAGGGCATTAGCAATAGTGTTTATAAGGCCC
CCTTGTTAACCCTAAACGGGTAGCATATGCTTCCCGGGTAGTAGTATATACTATCCAGACTAACCCTAAT
TCAATAGCATATGTTACCCAACGGGAAGCATATGCTATCGAATTAGGGTTAGTAAAAGGGTCCTAAGGAA
CAGCGATATCTCCCACCCCATGAGCTGTCACGGTTTTATTTACATGGGGTCAGGATTCCACGAGGGTAGT
GAACCATTTTAGTCACAAGGGCAGTGGCTGAAGATCAAGGAGCGGGCAGTGAACTCTCCTGAATCTTCGC
CTGCTTCTTCATTCTCCTTCGTTTAGCTAATAGAATAACTGCTGAGTTGTGAACAGTAAGGTGTATGTGA
GGTGCTCGAAAACAAGGTTTCAGGTGACGCCCCCAGAATAAAATTTGGACGGGGGGTTCAGTGGTGGCAT
TGTGCTATGACACCAATATAACCCTCACAAACCCCTTGGGCAATAAATACTAGTGTAGGAATGAAACATT
CTGAATATCTTTAACAATAGAAATCCATGGGGTGGGGACAAGCCGTAAAGACTGGATGTCCATCTCACAC
GAATTTATGGCTATGGGCAACACATAATCCTAGTGCAATATGATACTGGGGTTATTAAGATGTGTCCCAG
GCAGGGACCAAGACAGGTGAACCATGTTGTTACACTCTATTTGTAACAAGGGGAAAGAGAGTGGACGCCG
ACAGCAGCGGACTCCACTGGTTGTCTCTAACACCCCCGAAAATTAAACGGGGCTCCACGCCAATGGGGCC
CATAAACAAAGACAAGTGGCCACTCTTTTTTTTGAAATTGTGGAGTGGGGGCACGCGTCAGCCCCCACAC
GCCGCCCTGCGGTTTTGGACTGTAAAATAAGGGTGTAATAACTTGGCTGATTGTAACCCCGCTAACCACT
GCGGTCAAACCACTTGCCCACAAAACCACTAATGGCACCCCGGGGAATACCTGCATAAGTAGGTGGGCGG
GCCAAGATAGGGGCGCGATTGCTGCGATCTGGAGGACAAATTACACACACTTGCGCCTGAGCGCCAAGCA
CAGGGTTGTTGGTCCTCATATTCACGAGGTCGCTGAGAGCACGGTGGGCTAATGTTGCCATGGGTAGCAT
ATACTACCCAAATATCTGGATAGCATATGCTATCCTAATCTATATCTGGGTAGCATAGGCTATCCTAATC
TATATCTGGGTAGCATATGCTATCCTAATCTATATCTGGGTAGTATATGCTATCCTAATTTATATCTGGG
TAGCATAGGCTATCCTAATCTATATCTGGGTAGCATATGCTATCCTAATCTATATCTGGGTAGTATATGC
TATCCTAATCTGTATCCGGGTAGCATATGCTATCCTAATAGAGATTAGGGTAGTATATGCTATCCTAATT
TATATCTGGGTAGCATATACTACCCAAATATCTGGATAGCATATGCTATCCTAATCTATATCTGGGTAGC
ATATGCTATCCTAATCTATATCTGGGTAGCATAGGCTATCCTAATCTATATCTGGGTAGCATATGCTATC
CTAATCTATATCTGGGTAGTATATGCTATCCTAATTTATATCTGGGTAGCATAGGCTATCCTAATCTATA
TCTGGGTAGCATATGCTATCCTAATCTATATCTGGGTAGTATATGCTATCCTAATCTGTATCCGGGTAGC
ATATGCTATCCTCATGATAAGCTGTCAAACATGAGAATTTTCTTGAAGACGAAAGGGCCTCGTGATACGC
CTATTTTTATAGGTTAATGTCATGATAATAATGGTTTCTTAGACGTCAGGTGGCACTTTTCGGGGAAATG
TGCGCGGAACCCCTATTTGTTTATTTTTCTAAATACATTCAAATATGTATCCGCTCATGAGACAATAACC
CTGATAAATGCTTCAATAATATTGAAAAAGGAAGAGTATGAGTATTCAACATTTCCGTGTCGCCCTTATT
CCCTTTTTTGCGGCATTTTGCCTTCCTGTTTTTGCTCACCCAGAAACGCTGGTGAAAGTAAAAGATGCTG
AAGATCAGTTGGGTGCACGAGTGGGTTACATCGAACTGGATCTCAACAGCGGTAAGATCCTTGAGAGTTT
TCGCCCCGAAGAACGTTTTCCAATGATGAGCACTTTTAAAGTTCTGCTATGTGGCGCGGTATTATCCCGT
GTTGACGCCGGGCAAGAGCAACTCGGTCGCCGCATACACTATTCTCAGAATGACTTGGTTGAGTACTCAC
CAGTCACAGAAAAGCATCTTACGGATGGCATGACAGTAAGAGAATTATGCAGTGCTGCCATAACCATGAG
TGATAACACTGCGGCCAACTTACTTCTGACAACGATCGGAGGACCGAAGGAGCTAACCGCTTTTTTGCAC
AACATGGGGGATCATGTAACTCGCCTTGATCGTTGGGAACCGGAGCTGAATGAAGCCATACCAAACGACG
AGCGTGACACCACGATGCCTGCAGCAATGGCAACAACGTTGCGCAAACTATTAACTGGCGAACTACTTAC
TCTAGCTTCCCGGCAACAATTAATAGACTGGATGGAGGCGGATAAAGTTGCAGGACCACTTCTGCGCTCG
GCCCTTCCGGCTGGCTGGTTTATTGCTGATAAATCTGGAGCCGGTGAGCGTGGGTCTCGCGGTATCATTG
CAGCACTGGGGCCAGATGGTAAGCCCTCCCGTATCGTAGTTATCTACACGACGGGGAGTCAGGCAACTAT
GGATGAACGAAATAGACAGATCGCTGAGATAGGTGCCTCACTGATTAAGCATTGGTAACTGTCAGACCAA
GTTTACTCATATATACTTTAGATTGATTTAAAACTTCATTTTTAATTTAAAAGGATCTAGGTGAAGATCC
TTTTTGATAATCTCATGACCAAAATCCCTTAACGTGAGTTTTCGTTCCACTGAGCGTCAGACCCCGTAGA
AAAGATCAAAGGATCTTCTTGAGATCCTTTTTTTCTGCGCGTAATCTGCTGCTTGCAAACAAAAAAACCA
CCGCTACCAGCGGTGGTTTGTTTGCCGGATCAAGAGCTACCAACTCTTTTTCCGAAGGTAACTGGCTTCA
GCAGAGCGCAGATACCAAATACTGTTCTTCTAGTGTAGCCGTAGTTAGGCCACCACTTCAAGAACTCTGT
AGCACCGCCTACATACCTCGCTCTGCTAATCCTGTTACCAGTGGCTGCTGCCAGTGGCGATAAGTCGTGT
CTTACCGGGTTGGACTCAAGACGATAGTTACCGGATAAGGCGCAGCGGTCGGGCTGAACGGGGGGTTCGT
GCACACAGCCCAGCTTGGAGCGAACGACCTACACCGAACTGAGATACCTACAGCGTGAGCTATGAGAAAG
CGCCACGCTTCCCGAAGGGAGAAAGGCGGACAGGTATCCGGTAAGCGGCAGGGTCGGAACAGGAGAGCGC
ACGAGGGAGCTTCCAGGGGGAAACGCCTGGTATCTTTATAGTCCTGTCGGGTTTCGCCACCTCTGACTTG
AGCGTCGATTTTTGTGATGCTCGTCAGGGGGGCGGAGCCTATGGAAAAACGCCAGCAACGCGGCCTTTTT
ACGGTTCCTGGCCTTTTGCTGGCCTTTTGCTCACATGTTCTTTCCTGCGTTATCCCCTGATTCTGTGGAT
AACCGTATTACCGCCTTTGAGTGAGCTGATACCGCTCGCCGCAGCCGAACGACCGAGCGCAGCGAGTCAG
TGAGCGAGGAAGCGGAAGAGCGCCCAATACGCAAACCGCCTCTCCCCGCGCGTTGGCCGATTCATTAATG
CAGCTGGCACGACAGGTTTCCCGACTGGAAAGCGGGCAGTGAGCGCAACGCAATTAATGTGAGTTAGCTC
ACTCATTAGGCACCCCAGGCTTTACACTTTATGCTTCCGGCTCGTATGTTGTGTGGAATTGTGAGCGGAT
AACAATTTCACACAGGAAACAGCTATGACCATGATTACGCCAAGCTCTAGCTAGAGGTCGACCAATTCTC
ATGTTTGACAGCTTATCATCGCAGATCCGGGCAACGTTGTTGCCATTGCTGCAGGCGCAGAACTGGTAGG
TATGGAAGATCTATACATTGAATCAATATTGGCAATTAGCCATATTAGTCATTGGTTATATAGCATAAAT
CAATATTGGCTATTGGCCATTGCATACGTTGTATCTATATCATAATATGTACATTTATATTGGCTCATGT
CCAATATGACCGC
Features (pLannotate 1.2.2; 18 found; start..end, strand, type, name):
      7..386     +  enhancer       CMV enhancer: human cytomegalovirus immediate early enhancer
    388..587     +  promoter       CMV promoter: human cytomegalovirus (CMV) immediate early promoter
    655..693     +  misc_feature   Ad SA (fragment): adenovirus major late transcript splice acceptor (Friedrich and Soriano, 1991)
    726..935     -  CDS            PTP (fragment): TERM_ADE02 - Experimental evidence at protein level: Swiss-Prot protein existence level 1. Protein covalently bound to the viral DNA that acts as a primer for viral genomic replication by DNA strand displacement. Assembles on the viral origin of replication in an initiation complex with viral polymerase, DBP, host NFIA and host POU2F1/OCT1. During initiation, the polymerase covalently couples the first dCTP with Ser- 580 of pTP. The terminal protein stimulates the template activity over 20 fold compared to protein-free templates. Neo-synthesized viral genomes are linked to two preterminal prot
    966..1055    +  intron         chimeric intron (fragment): chimera between introns from adenovirus and immunoglobulin heavy chain genes
   1074..1120    +  CDS            IgH signal sequence (fragment): signal sequence from the mouse immunoglobulin heavy chain variable region
   4116..4676    +  CDS            Cd4 (fragment): CD4_RAT - Experimental evidence at protein level: Swiss-Prot protein existence level 1. Integral membrane glycoprotein that plays an essential role in the immune response and serves multiple functions in responses against both external and internal offenses. In T-cells, functions primarily as a coreceptor for MHC class II molecule:peptide complex. The antigens presented by class II peptides are derived from extracellular proteins while class I peptides are derived from cytosolic proteins. Interacts simultaneously with the T-cell receptor (TCR) and the MHC class II presented by antigen presenti
   4836..4891    +  polyA_signal   β-globin poly(A) signal: rabbit β-globin polyadenylation signal (Gil and Proudfoot, 1987)
   5405..7086    -  rep_origin     oriP (fragment): Epstein-Barr virus oriP replication origin (Yates et al., 2000)
   7213..7317    +  promoter       AmpR promoter: bla
   7318..8178    +  CDS            AmpR: β-lactamase; bla; confers resistance to ampicillin, carbenicillin, and related antibiotics
   8349..8937    +  rep_origin     ori: high-copy-number ColE1/pMB1/pBR322/pUC origin of replication
   9120..9212    +  CDS            lacI (fragment): lac repressor; lacI; The lac repressor binds to the lac operator to inhibit transcription in E. coli. This inhibition can be relieved by adding lactose or isopropyl-β-D-thiogalactopyranoside (IPTG).
   9225..9246    +  protein_bind   CAP binding site: CAP binding activates transcription in the presence of cAMP. E. coli catabolite activator protein
   9261..9291    +  promoter       lac promoter: promoter for the E. coli lac operon
   9299..9315    +  protein_bind   lac operator: The lac repressor binds to the lac operator to inhibit transcription in E. coli. This inhibition can be relieved by adding lactose or isopropyl-β-D-thiogalactopyranoside (IPTG). lac repressor encoded by lacI
   9385..9401    +  promoter       tet promoter (fragment): E. coli promoter for tetracycline efflux protein gene
   9411..9436    -  CDS            bla(M) (fragment): β-lactamase lacking the signal sequence; bla(M); allows cytosolic expression of β-lactamase
