[The description below was written by a language model from this plasmid's Addgene catalogue record and pLannotate feature annotations shown in this document.]
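Description:
BMR1_04g07915-bio-His is a mammalian expression plasmid built on the pTT3 backbone, designed for transient production of a secreted, soluble form of a Babesia microti protein. It is propagated in E. coli through a high-copy ColE1/pUC-type origin with ampicillin selection (AmpR). It also carries an Epstein-Barr virus oriP element, which supports episomal maintenance in mammalian cells that supply EBNA1. Small lac, tet and bla fragments annotated near the end of the sequence appear to be backbone remnants with no evident role in the expression cassette.

Expression is driven by the CMV enhancer and promoter. Downstream of these lie adenovirus-derived leader and splice sequences and a chimeric intron fragment; the annotated PTP fragment on the opposite strand probably reflects the same adenoviral segment rather than a functional gene. A mouse immunoglobulin heavy chain signal sequence directs the product into the secretory pathway. The synthetic insert encodes the full-length BMR1_04g07915 ectodomain and sits between retained NotI and AscI sites, in the unannotated stretch between the signal peptide and the Cd4 feature. All potential N-linked glycosylation sequons were removed by substituting alanine for the serine or threonine, so that mammalian cells do not add glycans to the parasite protein. The ectodomain is fused at its C terminus to rat Cd4 domains 3 and 4, a biotinylation sequence and a 6xHis tag; only the Cd4 portion is detected in the feature table. A rabbit β-globin poly(A) signal ends the transcript.

Cotransfection with BirA yields enzymatically monobiotinylated protein, which can be captured on streptavidin, while the His tag allows purification. The plasmid belongs to a library of recombinant B. microti cell surface and secreted proteins made for diagnostics discovery and reverse vaccinology.
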