Addgene plasmid #107670: BMR1_04g07915-bio-His
Purpose: Expresses enzymatically monobiotinylated full-length BMR1_04g07915 ectodomain with no N-linked glycans upon cotransfection with BirA in mammalian cells. Contains a C-terminal rat Cd4 d3+4 tag.
Depositing lab: Gavin Wright. Depositing organization: Wellcome Sanger Institute. Publication: A library of recombinant Babesia microti cell surface and secreted proteins for diagnostics discovery and reverse vaccinology. Elton CM, Rodriguez M, Ben Mamoun C, Lobo CA, Wright GJ. Int J Parasitol. 2019 Feb;49(2):115-125. doi: 10.1016/j.ijpara.2018.10.003. Epub 2018 Oct 24. PubMed 30367868.
Backbone
  Vector backbone: pTT3
  Backbone manufacturer: Yves Durocher
  Backbone size w/o insert (bp): 6670
  Modifications to backbone: Addition of CD4, biotinylation sequence, 6xhis tags
  Vector type: Mammalian Expression
Growth in bacteria
  Bacterial resistance: Ampicillin, 100 μg/mL
  Growth temperature: 37°C
  Growth strain: DH5alpha
  Copy number: High Copy
Gene/Insert
  Gene/Insert name: BMR1_04g07915
  Species: B. microti
  Insert size (bp): 2933
  Mutation: all potential N-linked glycosylation sites (N-X-S/T, where X is not proline) were systematically removed by substituting alanine for serine/threonine at these sites.
  Promoter: CMV
  Tag / fusion protein: ratCD4d3+4,biotinylation sequence, 6xHis (C terminal on backbone)
  Cloning method: Restriction Enzyme; 5′ cloning site NotI (not destroyed); 3′ cloning site AscI (not destroyed)
  Sequencing primers: 5′ CMV-F; 3′ EBVori-F (5'-CCACTCAGTGTTGGCAAATG-3')
Resource information
  A portion of this plasmid was derived from a plasmid made by: Made by gene synthesis. pTT3 was obtained from Yves Durocher, National Research Council of Canada
Terms and licenses: Academic/Nonprofit Terms; Industry Terms: Not Available to Industry
How to cite: BMR1_04g07915-bio-His was a gift from Gavin Wright (Addgene plasmid # 107670 ; http://n2t.net/addgene:107670 ; RRID:Addgene_107670)
